Addgene plasmid #224529: p3E-V5-mScarlet-I_SV40pA (JDW 968)
Purpose: A Gateway compatible 3' entry clone containing an V5 mScarlet fusion followed by SV40 late polyA
Depositing lab: Joshua Wythe. Depositing organization: University of Virginia. Publication: MultiSite Assembly of Gateway Induced Clones (MAGIC): a flexible cloning toolbox for use in vertebrate model systems. Gillespie WB 3rd, Zhang Y, Ruiz OE, Cerda J 3rd, Ortiz-Guzman J, Sherman M, Turner WD, Largoza G, Mosser LE, Fujimoto E, Chien CB, Kwan KM, Arenkiel BR, Devine WP, Wythe JD. Development. 2025 Nov 15;152(22):dev204308. doi: 10.1242/dev.204308. Epub 2025 Nov 13. PubMed 41230856.
Backbone
  Vector backbone: pDONR P2R P3
  Vector type: Gateway cloning
Growth in bacteria
  Bacterial resistance: Kanamycin, 50 μg/mL
  Growth temperature: 37°C
  Growth strain: DH5alpha
  Copy number: High Copy
Gene/Insert
  Gene/Insert name: V5-mScarlet-I
  Species: Synthetic
  Cloning method: Restriction Enzyme; 5′ cloning site unknown (unknown if destroyed)
Terms and licenses: Academic/Nonprofit Terms; Industry Terms: Not Available to Industry
Depositor comments: Please visit https://doi.org/10.1101/2024.07.13.603267 for bioRxiv preprint.
How to cite: p3E-V5-mScarlet-I_SV40pA (JDW 968) was a gift from Joshua Wythe (Addgene plasmid # 224529 ; http://n2t.net/addgene:224529 ; RRID:Addgene_224529)
