[The description below was written by a language model from this plasmid's Addgene catalogue record and pLannotate feature annotations shown in this document.]
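Description:
p3E-V5-mScarlet-I_SV40pA (JDW 968) is a Gateway 3' entry clone built on the pDONR P2R-P3 backbone. It is part of a MultiSite Gateway toolbox intended for assembling expression constructs for vertebrate model systems. It is a small (about 3.7 kb) bacterial plasmid with a high-copy ColE1/pUC-type origin, and it is selected with kanamycin through an aminoglycoside phosphotransferase (KanR) gene. The rrnB T1 and T2 terminators upstream of the recombination cassette are standard pDONR elements that shield the insert region from read-through transcription in E. coli. The short lacI, lacZα and T7 promoter fragments in the annotation appear to be backbone or cloning remnants with no functional role in the design.

The payload is a synthetic open reading frame. It consists of a V5 epitope tag followed by mScarlet-I, a rapidly maturing monomeric red fluorescent protein, then a fragment of a multiple cloning site and an SV40 late polyadenylation signal. The annotation places the poly(A) element on the opposite strand, which may reflect the bidirectional nature of the SV40 poly(A) region. The cassette sits between an attR2 site and a 3' site annotated as attB3 overlapping an attL fragment, which corresponds to the attL3 site expected in a 3' entry clone.

The plasmid carries no promoter for eukaryotic expression. In an LR reaction with a 5' entry clone (typically a promoter), a middle entry clone and a destination vector, it supplies the third-position element. The record does not spell out the reading frame across the att2 junction. Placing V5-mScarlet-I directly after attR2 is consistent with its use as a C-terminal tag on a middle-entry coding sequence lacking a stop codon. The resulting fusion could be followed by red fluorescence or detected with anti-V5 antibodies, and the SV40 signal would terminate the transcript.
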