Features (pLannotate 1.2.2; 15 found; start..end, strand, type, name):
    121..213     +  CDS            lacI (fragment): lac repressor; lacI; The lac repressor binds to the lac operator to inhibit transcription in E. coli. This inhibition can be relieved by adding lactose or isopropyl-β-D-thiogalactopyranoside (IPTG).
    268..295     -  terminator     rrnB T2 terminator: transcription terminator T2 from the E. coli rrnB gene
    427..470     +  terminator     rrnB T1 terminator: Escherichia coli rrnB; transcription terminator T1 from the E. coli rrnB gene
    517..553     -  CDS            lacZα (fragment): LacZα fragment of β-galactosidase; lacZ fragment
    624..747     -  protein_bind   attR2: mutant version of attR; recombination site for the Gateway® LR reaction LR Clonase™
    774..815     +  CDS            V5 tag: epitope tag from simian virus 5
    831..1526    +  CDS            mScarlet-I: mScarlet-I is a basic (constitutively fluorescent) red fluorescent protein published in 2016, derived from synthetic construct. It is reported to be a rapidly-maturing monomer with moderate acid sensitivity.
   1538..1566    +  misc_feature   MCS (fragment): multiple cloning site
   1572..1589    -  promoter       T7 promoter (fragment): promoter for bacteriophage T7 RNA polymerase
   1594..1728    -  polyA_signal   SV40 poly(A) signal: SV40 polyadenylation signal
   1791..1811    -  protein_bind   attB3: mutant version of attB; core recombination site for the Gateway® BP reaction BP Clonase™
   1802..1887    -  protein_bind   attL1 (fragment): mutant version of attL; recombination site for the Gateway® LR reaction LR Clonase™
   1924..1942    -  promoter       T7 promoter: promoter for bacteriophage T7 RNA polymerase
   2076..2885    +  CDS            KanR: aminoglycoside phosphotransferase; aph(3')-Ia; confers resistance to kanamycin in bacteria or G418 (Geneticin®) in eukaryotes
   3032..3620    +  rep_origin     ori: high-copy-number ColE1/pMB1/pBR322/pUC origin of replication
>Addgene plasmid #224529 | p3E-V5-mScarlet-I_SV40pA (JDW 968) | addgene full sequence | sequence record 446898 | Addgene NGS Result
CTTTCCTGCGTTATCCCCTGATTCTGTGGATAACCGTATTACCGCCTTTGAGTGAGCTGATACCGCTCGC
CGCAGCCGAACGACCGAGCGCAGCGAGTCAGTGAGCGAGGAAGCGGAAGAGCGCCCAATACGCAAACCGC
CTCTCCCCGCGCGTTGGCCGATTCATTAATGCAGCTGGCACGACAGGTTTCCCGACTGGAAAGCGGGCAG
TGAGCGCAACGCAATTAATACGCGTACCGCTAGCCAGGAAGAGTTTGTAGAAACGCAAAAAGGCCATCCG
TCAGGATGGCCTTCTGCTTAGTTTGATGCCTGGCAGTTTATGGCGGGCGTCCTGCCCGCCACCCTCCGGG
CCGTTGCTTCACAACGTTCAAATCCGCTCCCGGCGGATTTGTCCTACTCAGGAGAGCGTTCACCGACAAA
CAACAGATAAAACGAAAGGCCCAGTCTTCCGACTGAGCCTTTCGTTTTATTTGATGCCTGGCAGTTCCCT
ACTCTCGCGTTAACGCTAGCATGGATGTTTTCCCAGTCACGACGTTGTAAAACGACGGCCAGTCTTAAGC
TCGGGCCCTGCAGCTCTAGAGCTCGAATTCTACAGGTCACTAATACCATCTAAGTAGTTGGTTCATAGTG
ACTGCATATGTTGTGTTTTACAGTATTATGTAGTCTGTTTTTTATGCAAAATCTAATTTAATATATTGAT
ATTTATATCATTTTACGTTTCTCGTTCAACTTTCTTGTACAAAGTGGGATCCACTAGTGCTAGCGCCACC
ATGGGTAAGCCTATCCCTAACCCTCTCCTCGGTCTCGATTCTACGGGTGGTGCTGGTGGTATGGTGAGCA
AGGGCGAGGCAGTGATCAAGGAGTTCATGCGGTTCAAGGTGCACATGGAGGGCTCCATGAACGGCCACGA
GTTCGAGATCGAGGGCGAGGGCGAGGGCCGCCCCTACGAGGGCACCCAGACCGCCAAGCTGAAGGTGACC
AAGGGTGGCCCCCTGCCCTTCTCCTGGGACATCCTGTCCCCTCAGTTCATGTACGGCTCCAGGGCCTTCA
TCAAGCACCCCGCCGACATCCCCGACTACTATAAGCAGTCCTTCCCCGAGGGCTTCAAGTGGGAGCGCGT
GATGAACTTCGAGGACGGCGGCGCCGTGACCGTGACCCAGGACACCTCCCTGGAGGACGGCACCCTGATC
TACAAGGTGAAGCTCCGCGGCACCAACTTCCCTCCTGACGGCCCCGTAATGCAGAAGAAGACAATGGGCT
GGGAAGCATCCACCGAGCGGTTGTACCCCGAGGACGGCGTGCTGAAGGGCGACATTAAGATGGCCCTGCG
CCTGAAGGACGGCGGCCGCTACCTGGCGGACTTCAAGACCACCTACAAGGCCAAGAAGCCCGTGCAGATG
CCCGGCGCCTACAACGTCGACCGCAAGTTGGACATCACCTCCCACAACGAGGACTACACCGTGGTGGAAC
AGTACGAACGCTCCGAGGGCCGCCACTCCACCGGCGGCATGGACGAGCTGTACAAGTAAGGCGCGCCCTC
GAGCTCAAGCTTCGAATTCTGCAGTCTAGAACTATAGTGAGTCGTATTACGTAGATCCAGACATGATAAG
ATACATTGATGAGTTTGGACAAACCACAACTAGAATGCAGTGAAAAAAATGCTTTATTTGTGAAATTTGT
GATGCTATTGCTTTATTTGTAACCATTATAAGCTGCAATAAACAAGTTAACAACAACAATTGCATTCATT
TTATGTTTCAGGTTCAGGGGGAGGTGTGGGAGGTTTTTTACAACTTTATTATACAAAGTTGGCATTATAA
AAAAGCATTGCTTATCAATTTGTTGCAACGAACAGGTCACTATCAGTCAAAATAAAATCATTATTTGGAG
CTCCATGGTAGCGTTAACGCGGCCGCGATATCCCCTATAGTGAGTCGTATTACATGGTCATAGCTGTTTC
CTGGCAGCTCTGGCCCGTGTCTCAAAATCTCTGATGTTACATTGCACAAGATAAAAATATATCATCATGA
ACAATAAAACTGTCTGCTTACATAAACAGTAATACAAGGGGTGTTATGAGCCATATTCAACGGGAAACGT
CGAGGCCGCGATTAAATTCCAACATGGATGCTGATTTATATGGGTATAAATGGGCTCGCGATAATGTCGG
GCAATCAGGTGCGACAATCTATCGCTTGTATGGGAAGCCCGATGCGCCAGAGTTGTTTCTGAAACATGGC
AAAGGTAGCGTTGCCAATGATGTTACAGATGAGATGGTCAGACTAAACTGGCTGACGGAATTTATGCCTC
TTCCGACCATCAAGCATTTTATCCGTACTCCTGATGATGCATGGTTACTCACCACTGCGATCCCCGGAAA
AACAGCATTCCAGGTATTAGAAGAATATCCTGATTCAGGTGAAAATATTGTTGATGCGCTGGCAGTGTTC
CTGCGCCGGTTGCATTCGATTCCTGTTTGTAATTGTCCTTTTAACAGCGATCGCGTATTTCGTCTCGCTC
AGGCGCAATCACGAATGAATAACGGTTTGGTTGATGCGAGTGATTTTGATGACGAGCGTAATGGCTGGCC
TGTTGAACAAGTCTGGAAAGAAATGCATAAACTTTTGCCATTCTCACCGGATTCAGTCGTCACTCATGGT
GATTTCTCACTTGATAACCTTATTTTTGACGAGGGGAAATTAATAGGTTGTATTGATGTTGGACGAGTCG
GAATCGCAGACCGATACCAGGATCTTGCCATCCTATGGAACTGCCTCGGTGAGTTTTCTCCTTCATTACA
GAAACGGCTTTTTCAAAAATATGGTATTGATAATCCTGATATGAATAAATTGCAGTTTCATTTGATGCTC
GATGAGTTTTTCTAATCAGAATTGGTTAATTGGTTGTAACACTGGCAGAGCATTACGCTGACTTGACGGG
ACGGCGCAAGCTCATGACCAAAATCCCTTAACGTGAGTTACGCGTCGTTCCACTGAGCGTCAGACCCCGT
AGAAAAGATCAAAGGATCTTCTTGAGATCCTTTTTTTCTGCGCGTAATCTGCTGCTTGCAAACAAAAAAA
CCACCGCTACCAGCGGTGGTTTGTTTGCCGGATCAAGAGCTACCAACTCTTTTTCCGAAGGTAACTGGCT
TCAGCAGAGCGCAGATACCAAATACTGTTCTTCTAGTGTAGCCGTAGTTAGGCCACCACTTCAAGAACTC
TGTAGCACCGCCTACATACCTCGCTCTGCTAATCCTGTTACCAGTGGCTGCTGCCAGTGGCGATAAGTCG
TGTCTTACCGGGTTGGACTCAAGACGATAGTTACCGGATAAGGCGCAGCGGTCGGGCTGAACGGGGGGTT
CGTGCACACAGCCCAGCTTGGAGCGAACGACCTACACCGAACTGAGATACCTACAGCGTGAGCTATGAGA
AAGCGCCACGCTTCCCGAAGGGAGAAAGGCGGACAGGTATCCGGTAAGCGGCAGGGTCGGAACAGGAGAG
CGCACGAGGGAGCTTCCAGGGGGAAACGCCTGGTATCTTTATAGTCCTGTCGGGTTTCGCCACCTCTGAC
TTGAGCGTCGATTTTTGTGATGCTCGTCAGGGGGGCGGAGCCTATGGAAAAACGCCAGCAACGCGGCCTT
TTTACGGTTCCTGGCCTTTTGCTGGCCTTTTGCTCACATGTT
